>Addgene plasmid #27209 | dpf2_R (OZ532) | addgene partial sequence | sequence record 33622 | 27209 with OK.61 (5' GGGTAGTACGATGACGGAACCTGTC 3')
AAAATCCAAGCTTTGGCGGCCGCTGACTACAAAGACGATGATGACAAATCTAGACCCGGGGAGCGCCCCT
TCCAGTGTCGCATTTGCATGCGGAACTTTTCGCGCCAGATCACGCTTATGCGCCATACCCGTACTCATAC
CGGTGAAAAACCGTTTCAGTGTCGGATCTGTATGCGAAATTTCTCCCAGCGCGGCAACTTGCAGCGCCAT
CTACGTACGCACACCGGCGAGAAGCCATTCCAATGCCGAATATGCATGCGCAACTTCAGTCAGACGACCC
ACCTGAGCCGCCACCTAAAAACCCACCTGAGGGGATCCTCTGCACAGTAGTAACTAGAGACTAGAAAAAG
GCCGACAAGTCCCGCTCCGCTGAAGATCCTGGCGTAATAGCGAAGAGGCCCGCACCGATCGCCCTTCCCA
ACAGTTGCGCAGCCTGAATGGCGAATGGGACGCGCCCTGTAGCGGCGCATTAAGCGCGGCGGGTGTGGTG
GTTAC
