[The description below was written by a language model from this plasmid's Addgene catalogue record.]
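Description:
dpf2_R (OZ532) is a low-copy bacterial plasmid built on the MG414 backbone (about 5.5 kb without insert) that carries an engineered zinc finger array directed against the zebrafish gene dpf2 (D4, zinc and double PHD fingers family 2). It is selected with kanamycin and has to be propagated in a host that supplies the lacIq allele of the lac repressor, such as XL1 Blue. This suggests lac-regulated expression of the array, although the record does not name the promoter, the origin of replication or other backbone features. The insert is roughly 270 bp, sits between XbaI and BamHI sites that both remain intact, and encodes only the DNA-binding zinc finger domain. It contains no dpf2 sequence.

The array comes from the OPEN (Oligomerized Pool Engineering) selection approach and recognises one nine-base-pair half-site, the "right" half, of a full nuclease target in dpf2. In a bacterial two-hybrid assay it gave 5.71-fold activation on its intended half-site, but it has not been tested as a nuclease for its ability to induce mutations at the locus. The plasmid serves as a source of the zinc finger coding segment rather than as a ready-to-use reagent. The array must be excised and subcloned into a separate zinc finger nuclease expression vector to produce a FokI fusion, then used together with the matching left-half array, dpf2_L (OZ531). Together the two fusions form the ZFN pair that cleaves the site, with the aim of introducing targeted mutations into dpf2 in zebrafish.
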