Addgene plasmid #27209: dpf2_R (OZ532)
Depositing lab: Keith Joung. Depositing organization: Massachusetts General Hospital. Publication: Rapid "open-source" engineering of customized zinc-finger nucleases for highly efficient gene modification. Maeder ML, Thibodeau-Beganny S, Osiak A, Wright DA, Anthony RM, Eichtinger M, Jiang T, Foley JE, Winfrey RJ, Townsend JA, Unger-Wallace E, Sander JD, Muller-Lerch F, Fu F, Pearlberg J, Goebel C, Dassie JP, Pruett-Miller SM, Porteus MH, Sgroi DC, Iafrate AJ, Dobbs D, McCray PB, Cathomen T, Voytas DF, Joung JK. Mol Cell. 2008 Jul 25. 31(2):294-301. 10.1016/j.molcel.2008.06.016 PubMed 18657511.
Backbone
  Vector backbone: MG414
  Backbone size w/o insert (bp): 5493
  Vector type: Zebrafish Targeting
Growth in bacteria
  Bacterial resistance: Kanamycin, 50 μg/mL
  Growth temperature: 37°C
  Growth strain: XL1 Blue
  Growth instructions: Requires a bacterial strain such as XL1 Blue, that expresses the lacIq allele of lac repressor
  Copy number: Low Copy
Gene/Insert
  Gene/Insert name: Zinc finger array targeting dpf2 (alt names: D4, zinc and double PHD fingers family 2; OZ532)
  Species: D. rerio (zebrafish)
  Insert size (bp): 270
  GenBank ID: ENSDARG00000012219
  Entrez Gene: dpf2 (a.k.a. im:7146797, zgc:101789)
  Cloning method: Restriction Enzyme; 5′ cloning site XbaI (not destroyed); 3′ cloning site BamHI (not destroyed)
  Sequencing primers: 5′ OK.61 GGGTAGTACGATGACGGAACCTGTC
Terms and licenses: Academic/Nonprofit Terms; Industry Terms: Not Available to Industry
Depositor comments: This plasmid encodes a zinc finger array targeting half of a target sequence in the zebrafish gene dpf2 (see below). Please note that this plasmid does NOT contain the dpf2 sequence. Users must order the complementary plasmid dpf2_L (OZ531) [Addgene plasmid 27208] in order to create a zinc finger nuclease (ZFN) pair to introduce targeted mutations into this specific zebrafish gene. Users will also need to clone the zinc finger (ZF) insert of this plasmid into a zinc finger nuclease (ZFN) vector to express a FOKI fusion product. Examples of possible ZFN expression vectors that can be used are: pST1374 (Addgene plasmid 13426), pMLM290 (Addgene plasmid 21872), pMLM292 (Addgene plasmid 21873), pMLM800 (Addgene plasmid 27202) and pMLM802 (Addgene plasmid 27203). This zinc finger array was tested for binding activity to the sequence 5'-GGAGAAACG-3' in a bacterial two hybrid assay, and resulted in 5.71 fold activation. However, this array has not yet been tested for activity as a zinc finger nuclease (i.e. for its ability to induce mutations at the intended locus). Scientists using this zinc finger array in a publication should notify and acknowledge NIH grant number R01 GM088040 in the publication. Other Articles: "Oligomerized pool engineering (OPEN): an 'open-source' protocol for making customized zinc-finger arrays." Maeder ML et al. (Nat Protoc. 2009 Sept 17. 4(10):1471-1501. Pubmed ID: 19798082 "Targeted mutagenesis in zebrafish using customized zinc-finger nucleases." Foley JE et al. (Nat Protoc. 2009 Dec 3. 4(12):1855-1867. Pubmed ID: 20010934
How to cite: dpf2_R (OZ532) was a gift from Keith Joung (Addgene plasmid # 27209 ; http://n2t.net/addgene:27209 ; RRID:Addgene_27209)
